LOCUS       pBS-TarHom-Tol2- 7302 bp DNA linear 01-MAR-2016
FEATURES             Location/Qualifiers
     misc_feature    complement(5166..5189)
                     /note="M13Rev"
     misc_feature    complement(5112..5131)
                     /note="T3"
     misc_feature    94..109
                     /note="M13F(-20)"
     misc_feature    120..139
                     /note="T7"
     misc_feature    399..1218
                     /note="Tol2 Exon4"
     misc_feature    153..382
                     /note="5 prime arm of homology for pTARBAC"
     misc_feature    153..173
                     /note="forward primer for amplification of targeting
                     cassette"
     misc_feature    2546..3099
                     /note="Tol2 Exon1"
     misc_feature    3106..3825
                     /note="cryaa promoter"
     misc_feature    3826..4545
                     /note="sfGFP"
     misc_feature    4833..5080
                     /note="3 prime arm of homology for pTARBAC"
     misc_feature    4607..4791
                     /note="SV40 polyA"
     misc_feature    complement(5060..5080)
                     /note="rev primer for amplification of targeting cassette"
     misc_feature    1225..2539
                     /note="kana resistance cassette"
     source          1..7302
                     /dnas_title="pBS-TarHom-Tol2-FRT-GalK-cryaa-sfGFP-correcte
                     d"
ORIGIN
        1 GGGCCTCTTC GCTATTACGC CAGCTGGCGA AAGGGGGATG TGCTGCAAGG CGATTAAGTT
       61 GGGTAACGCC AGGGTTTTCC CAGTCACGAC GTTGTAAAAC GACGGCCAGT GAGCGCGCGT
      121 AATACGACTC ACTATAGGGC GAATTGGAGC TCggcggccg ccaggcctac ccactagtca
      181 attcgggagg atcgaaacgg cagatcgcaa aaaacagtac atacagaagg agacatgaac
      241 atgaacatca aaaaaattgt aaaacaagcc acagttctga cttttacgac tgcacttctg
      301 gcaggaggag cgactcaagc cttcgcgaaa gaaaataacc aaaaagcata caaagaaacg
      361 tacgcgtctc tcatattaca cgCCGCGGTG GCGGCCGCAT CTGGCCTTGT TTCAGACACC
      421 AGGGAGTCTC TGCTCACGTT TCCTGCTATT TGCAGCCTCT CTATCAAGAC TAATACACCT
      481 CTTCCCGCAT CGGCTGCCTG TGAGAGGCTT TTCAGCACTG CGGGATTGCT TTTCAGCCCC
      541 AAAAGAGCTA GGCTTGACAC TAACAATTTT GAGAATCAGC TTCTACTGAA GTTAAATCTG
      601 AGGTTTTACA ACTTTGAGTA GCGTGTACTG GCgTTAGATT GTCTGTCTTA TAGTTTGATA
      661 ATTAAATACA AACAGTTCTA AAGCAGGATA AAACCTTGTA TGCATTTCAT TTAATGTTTT
      721 TTGAGATTAA AAGCTTAAAC AAGAATCTCT AGTTTTCTTT CTTGCTTTTA CTTTTACTTC
      781 CTTAATACTC AAGTACAATT TTAATGGAGT ACTTTTTTAC TTTTACTCAA GTAAGATTCT
      841 AGCCAGATAC TTTTACTTTT AATTGAGTAA AATTTTCCCT AAGTACTTGT ACTTTCACTT
      901 GAGTAAAATT TTTGAGTACT TTTTACACCT CTGTCAAGAA CTCCTGGACA AACCTCTGAC
      961 CTGTGTGGAA CAGAGTGGAT ATGGGTGTCT GAACAGATAT TCACGTCTTT TGCAGATCAG
     1021 AGGGCATTTC TGGTGTTGTG CAATGACCTG GGTCCAACAG GTAGGCGTAC TCGTATCCAA
     1081 GAGCCTTGTT GGACAGGAGG TAGTCTCCAT TCCTATAAAG AGGAAGGAAT GGCACCATGT
     1141 AGTAGCCGTC ATTGTGGCCA ATTGGTGCAT TGGTACGTGG GTAGATGGAC CGGGGAGGCT
     1201 GATGAGTTCT TAGCCAGCGG ATCTgattac cctgttatcc ctagatttaa atgatatcgg
     1261 atcctagtaa gccacgttgt gtctcaaaat ctctgatgtt acattgcaca agataaaaat
     1321 atatcatcat gaacaataaa actgtctgct tacataaaca gtaatacaag gggtgttatg
     1381 agccatattc aacgggaaac gtcttgctcg aggccgcgat taaattccaa catggatgct
     1441 gatttatatg ggtataaatg ggctcgcgat aatgtcgggc aatcaggtgc gacaatctat
     1501 cgattgtatg ggaagcccga tgcgccagag ttgtttctga aacatggcaa aggtagcgtt
     1561 gccaatgatg ttacagatga gatggtcaga ctaaactggc tgacggaatt tatgcctctt
     1621 ccgaccatca agcattttat ccgtactcct gatgatgcat ggttactcac cactgcgatc
     1681 cccgggaaaa cagcattcca ggtattagaa gaatatcctg attcaggtga aaatattgtt
     1741 gatgcgctgg cagtgttcct gcgccggttg cattcgattc ctgtttgtaa ttgtcctttt
     1801 aacagcgatc gcgtatttcg tctcgctcag gcgcaatcac gaatgaataa cggtttggtt
     1861 gatgcgagtg attttgatga cgagcgtaat ggctggcctg ttgaacaagt ctggaaagaa
     1921 atgcataagc ttttgccatt ctcaccggat tcagtcgtca ctcatggtga tttctcactt
     1981 gataacctta tttttgacga ggggGaatta aCaggttgta ttgatgttgg acgagtcgga
     2041 atcgcagacc gataccagga tcttgccatc ctatggaact gcctcggtga gttttctcct
     2101 tcattacaga aacggctttt tcaaaaatat ggtattgata atcctgatat gaataaattg
     2161 cagtttcatt tgatgctcga tgagtttttc taatcagaat tggttaattg gttgtaacac
     2221 tggcagagca ttacgctgac ttgacgggac ggcggctttg ttgaataaat cgaactcttg
     2281 ctgagttgaa ggatcGgatc acgcatcttc ccgacaacgc agaccgttcc gtggcaaagc
     2341 aaaagttcaa aatcaccaac tggtccacct acaacaaagc tctcatcaac cgtggctccc
     2401 tcactttctg gctggATGAT Ggggcgattc aggcctggta tgagtcagca acaccttctt
     2461 cacgaggcag acctcagcgg cggccggatc cgatatcgtt tggcgcgcca aactcgctac
     2521 cttaggaccg ttatagttaA GATCCGATCT GCTGGGCTTG CTGAAGGTAG GGGGTCAAGA
     2581 ACCAGAGGTG TAAAGTACTT GAGTAATTTT ACTTGATTAC TGTACTTAAG TATTATTTTT
     2641 GGGGATTTTT ACTTTACTTG AGTACAATTA AAAATCAATA CTTTTACTTT TACTTAATTA
     2701 CATTTTTTTA GAAAAAAAAG TACTTTTTAC TCCTTACAAT TTTATTTACA GTCAAAAAGT
     2761 ACTTATTTTT TGGAGATCAC TTCATTCTAT TTTCCCTTGC TATTACCAAA CCAATTGAAT
     2821 TGCGCTGATG CCCAGTTTAA TTTAAATGTT ATTTATTCTG CCTATGAAAA TCGTTTTCAC
     2881 ATTATATGAA ATTGGTCAGA CATGTTCATT GGTCCTTTGG AAGTGACGTC ATGTCACATC
     2941 TATTACCACA ATGCACAGCA CCTTGACCTG GAAATTAGGG AAATTATAAC AGTCAATCAG
     3001 TGGAAGAAAA TGGAGGAAGT ATGTGATTCA TCAGCAGCTG CGAGCAGCAC AGTCCAAAAT
     3061 CAGCCACAGG ATCAAGAGCA CCCGTGGCCG TATCTTCGCC CCGGGagctt cgaattctaa
     3121 tatggcaata aacgatcttc agagaaactt gcattggtaa atagtttcag cctatgcata
     3181 tgtagttatt caaactgtaa tgactatctt acagtattat atgtttataa tagtttgatc
     3241 caataaatcc agatttatat gcttttcaac ataaaattgt gaaatgcaca gaatgtacat
     3301 atacaataca tttcctacaa taatgctctc ttttctatta atagtgtgca ttcagtgcag
     3361 gatgttatgt atttattttc tgtagtgcaa actttttcaa agaattttcc agtctaagct
     3421 tttcagtcaa gaaaaaaaaa agcgattgat tatctgtgat atttaaaaaa attagctctt
     3481 aaatctggtg aaccaagtgg ccacaacaca ttaaatactg acgttctaca gccatgtagc
     3541 ttcatctggt ctggtttgtt ttggcaggca cttattttcc ggtgatagtt ggccacaaga
     3601 gtattgtctg agccattcag tgctagactg tcattctcag gtcagagtcc accccgctga
     3661 ttctgctgac aacactgttc ccaccatgag ataatgccat tccagagaga tccatttgta
     3721 agcccctctt tctgcagcac aggtatataa ccaggggtct gcctccacta aggccggcac
     3781 acatcatttg gggatctttg tactgtggat ccaccggtcg ccaccATGGT GAGCAAGGGC
     3841 GAGGAGCTGT TCACCGGGGT GGTGCCCATC CTGGTCGAGC TGGACGGCGA CGTAAACGGC
     3901 CACAAGTTCA GCGTGCGCGG CGAGGGCGAG GGCGATGCCA CCAACGGCAA GCTGACCCTG
     3961 AAGTTCATCT GCACCACCGG CAAGCTGCCC GTGCCtTGGC CCACCCTCGT GACCACCCTG
     4021 ACCTACGGCG TGCAGTGCTT CAGCCGCTAC CCCGACCACA TGAAGCGCCA CGACTTCTTC
     4081 AAGTCCGCCA TGCCCGAAGG CTACGTCCAG GAGCGCACCA TCAGCTTCAA GGACGACGGC
     4141 ACCTACAAGA CCCGCGCCGA GGTGAAGTTC GAGGGCGACA CCCTGGTGAA CCGCATCGAG
     4201 CTGAAGGGCA TCGACTTCAA GGAGGACGGC AACATCCTGG GGCACAAGCT GGAGTACAAC
     4261 TTCAACAGCC ACAACGTCTA TATCACCGCC GACAAGCAGA AGAACGGCAT CAAGGCCAAC
     4321 TTCAAGATCC GCCACAACGT GGAGGACGGC AGCGTGCAGC TCGCCGACCA CTACCAGCAG
     4381 AACACCCCCA TCGGCGACGG CCCCGTGCTG CTGCCCGACA ACCACTACCT GAGCACCCAG
     4441 TCCGTGCTGA GCAAAGACCC CAACGAGAAG CGCGATCACA TGGTCCTgct GGAgttCGTG
     4501 ACCGCCGCCG GGATCACTCA CGGCATGGAC GAGCTGTACA AGTAGcggcc ggccgcgact
     4561 ctagatcata atcagccata ccaTatttgt agaggtttta cttgctttaa aaaacctccc
     4621 acacctcccc ctgaacctga aacataaaat gaatgcaatt gttgttgtta acttgtttat
     4681 tgcagcttat aatggttaca aataaagcaa tagcatcaca aatttcacaa ataaagcatt
     4741 tttttcactg cattctagtt gtggtttgtc caaactcatc aatgtatctt aatcgagggg
     4801 gggcccggta cccaattcgc cctatagtga gtCTCGAGcc aagtgcctca attcgatcaa
     4861 tcaacgatta aaaatattga gtctgcaaaa ggacttgatg tgtgggacag ctggccgctg
     4921 caaaacgctg acggaacagt agctgaatac aacggctatc acgttgtgtt tgctcttgcg
     4981 ggaagcccga aagacgctga tgacacatca atctacatgt tttatcaaaa ggtcggcgac
     5041 aactcaatcg acagctggaa aaacgcgggc cgtgtcttta CTCGAGgggg ggcccggtac
     5101 CCAGCTTTTG TTCCCTTTAG TGAGGGTTAA TTGCGCGCTT GGCGTAATCA TGGTCATAGC
     5161 TGTTTCCTGT GTGAAATTGT TATCCGCTCA CAATTCCACA CAACATACGA GCCGGAAGCA
     5221 TAAAGTGTAA AGCCTGGGGT GCCTAATGAG TGAGCTAACT CACATTAATT GCGTTGCGCT
     5281 CACTGCCCGC TTTCCAGTCG GGAAACCTGT CGTGCCAGCT GCATTAATGA ATCGGCCAAC
     5341 GCGCGGGGAG AGGCGGTTTG CGTATTGGGC GCTCTTCCGC TTCCTCGCTC ACTGACTCGC
     5401 TGCGCTCGGT CGTTCGGCTG CGGCGAGCGG TATCAGCTCA CTCAAAGGCG GTAATACGGT
     5461 TATCCACAGA ATCAGGGGAT AACGCAGGAA AGAACATGTG AGCAAAAGGC CAGCAAAAGG
     5521 CCAGGAACCG TAAAAAGGCC GCGTTGCTGG CGTTTTTCCA TAGGCTCCGC CCCCCTGACG
     5581 AGCATCACAA AAATCGACGC TCAAGTCAGA GGTGGCGAAA CCCGACAGGA CTATAAAGAT
     5641 ACCAGGCGTT TCCCCCTGGA AGCTCCCTCG TGCGCTCTCC TGTTCCGACC CTGCCGCTTA
     5701 CCGGATACCT GTCCGCCTTT CTCCCTTCGG GAAGCGTGGC GCTTTCTCAT AGCTCACGCT
     5761 GTAGGTATCT CAGTTCGGTG TAGGTCGTTC GCTCCAAGCT GGGCTGTGTG CACGAACCCC
     5821 CCGTTCAGCC CGACCGCTGC GCCTTATCCG GTAACTATCG TCTTGAGTCC AACCCGGTAA
     5881 GACACGACTT ATCGCCACTG GCAGCAGCCA CTGGTAACAG GATTAGCAGA GCGAGGTATG
     5941 TAGGCGGTGC TACAGAGTTC TTGAAGTGGT GGCCTAACTA CGGCTACACT AGAAGGACAG
     6001 TATTTGGTAT CTGCGCTCTG CTGAAGCCAG TTACCTTCGG AAAAAGAGTT GGTAGCTCTT
     6061 GATCCGGCAA ACAAACCACC GCTGGTAGCG GTGGTTTTTT TGTTTGCAAG CAGCAGATTA
     6121 CGCGCAGAAA AAAAGGATCT CAAGAAGATC CTTTGATCTT TTCTACGGGG TCTGACGCTC
     6181 AGTGGAACGA AAACTCACGT TAAGGGATTT TGGTCATGAG ATTATCAAAA AGGATCTTCA
     6241 CCTAGATCCT TTTAAATTAA AAATGAAGTT TTAAATCAAT CTAAAGTATA TATGAGTAAA
     6301 CTTGGTCTGA CAGTTACCAA TGCTTAATCA GTGAGGCACC TATCTCAGCG ATCTGTCTAT
     6361 TTCGTTCATC CATAGTTGCC TGACTCCCCG TCGTGTAGAT AACTACGATA CGGGAGGGCT
     6421 TACCATCTGG CCCCAGTGCT GCAATGATAC CGCGAGACCC ACGCTCACCG GCTCCAGATT
     6481 TATCAGCAAT AAACCAGCCA GCCGGAAGGG CCGAGCGCAG AAGTGGTCCT GCAACTTTAT
     6541 CCGCCTCCAT CCAGTCTATT AATTGTTGCC GGGAAGCTAG AGTAAGTAGT TCGCCAGTTA
     6601 ATAGTTTGCG CAACGTTGTT GCCATTGCTA CAGGCATCGT GGTGTCACGC TCGTCGTTTG
     6661 GTATGGCTTC ATTCAGCTCC GGTTCCCAAC GATCAAGGCG AGTTACATGA TCCCCCATGT
     6721 TGTGCAAAAA AGCGGTTAGC TCCTTCGGTC CTCCGATCGT TGTCAGAAGT AAGTTGGCCG
     6781 CAGTGTTATC ACTCATGGTT ATGGCAGCAC TGCATAATTC TCTTACTGTC ATGCCATCCG
     6841 TAAGATGCTT TTCTGTGACT GGTGAGTACT CAACCAAGTC ATTCTGAGAA TAGTGTATGC
     6901 GGCGACCGAG TTGCTCTTGC CCGGCGTCAA TACGGGATAA TACCGCGCCA CATAGCAGAA
     6961 CTTTAAAAGT GCTCATCATT GGAAAACGTT CTTCGGGGCG AAAACTCTCA AGGATCTTAC
     7021 CGCTGTTGAG ATCCAGTTCG ATGTAACCCA CTCGTGCACC CAACTGATCT TCAGCATCTT
     7081 TTACTTTCAC CAGCGTTTCT GGGTGAGCAA AAACAGGAAG GCAAAATGCC GCAAAAAAGG
     7141 GAATAAGGGC GACACGGAAA TGTTGAATAC TCATACTCTT CCTTTTTCAA TATTATTGAA
     7201 GCATTTATCA GGGTTATTGT CTCATGAGCG GATACATATT TGAATGTATT TAGAAAAATA
     7261 AACAAATAGG GGTTCCGCGC ACATTTCCCC GAAAAGTGCC AC
//
