>Addgene plasmid #74153 | pBS-TarHom-Tol2-kanaR-cryaa-sfGFP | depositor full sequence | sequence record 140684 | pBS-TarHom-Tol2-kanaR-cryaa-sfGFP sequence 7301 bps
GGGCCTCTTCGCTATTACGCCAGCTGGCGAAAGGGGGATGTGCTGCAAGGCGATTAAGTTGGGTAACGCC
AGGGTTTTCCCAGTCACGACGTTGTAAAACGACGGCCAGTGAGCGCGCGTAATACGACTCACTATAGGGC
GAATTGGAGCTCGGCGGCCGCCAGGCCTACCCACTAGTCAATTCGGGAGGATCGAAACGGCAGATCGCAA
AAAACAGTACATACAGAAGGAGACATGAACATGAACATCAAAAAAATTGTAAAACAAGCCACAGTTCTGA
CTTTTACGACTGCACTTCTGGCAGGAGGAGCGACTCAAGCCTTCGCGAAAGAAAATAACCAAAAAGCATA
CAAAGAAACGTACGCGTCTCTCATATTACACGCCGCGGTGGCGGCCGCATCTGGCCTTGTTTCAGACACC
AGGGAGTCTCTGCTCACGTTTCCTGCTATTTGCAGCCTCTCTATCAAGACTAATACACCTCTTCCCGCAT
CGGCTGCCTGTGAGAGGCTTTTCAGCACTGCGGGATTGCTTTTCAGCCCCAAAAGAGCTAGGCTTGACAC
TAACAATTTTGAGAATCAGCTTCTACTGAAGTTAAATCTGAGGTTTTACAACTTTGAGTAGCGTGTACTG
GCGTTAGATTGTCTGTCTTATAGTTTGATAATTAAATACAAACAGTTCTAAAGCAGGATAAAACCTTGTA
TGCATTTCATTTAATGTTTTTTGAGATTAAAAGCTTAAACAAGAATCTCTAGTTTTCTTTCTTGCTTTTA
CTTTTACTTCCTTAATACTCAAGTACAATTTTAATGGAGTACTTTTTTACTTTTACTCAAGTAAGATTCT
AGCCAGATACTTTTACTTTTAATTGAGTAAAATTTTCCCTAAGTACTTGTACTTTCACTTGAGTAAAATT
TTTGAGTACTTTTTACACCTCTGTCAAGAACTCCTGGACAAACCTCTGACCTGTGTGGAACAGAGTGGAT
ATGGGTGTCTGAACAGATATTCACGTCTTTTGCAGATCAGAGGGCATTTCTGGTGTTGTGCAATGACCTG
GGTCCAACAGGTAGGCGTACTCGTATCCAAGAGCCTTGTTGGACAGGAGGTAGTCTCCATTCCTATAAAG
AGGAAGGAATGGCACCATGTAGTAGCCGTCATTGTGGCCAATTGGTGCATTGGTACGTGGGTAGATGGAC
CGGGGAGGCTGATGAGTTCTTAGCCAGCGGATCTGATTACCCTGTTATCCCTAGATTTAAATGATATCGG
ATCCTAGTAAGCCACGTTGTGTCTCAAAATCTCTGATGTTACATTGCACAAGATAAAAATATATCATCAT
GAACAATAAAACTGTCTGCTTACATAAACAGTAATACAAGGGGTGTTATGAGCCATATTCAACGGGAAAC
GTCTTGCTCGAGGCCGCGATTAAATTCCAACATGGATGCTGATTTATATGGGTATAAATGGGCTCGCGAT
AATGTCGGGCAATCAGGTGCGACAATCTATCGATTGTATGGGAAGCCCGATGCGCCAGAGTTGTTTCTGA
AACATGGCAAAGGTAGCGTTGCCAATGATGTTACAGATGAGATGGTCAGACTAAACTGGCTGACGGAATT
TATGCCTCTTCCGACCATCAAGCATTTTATCCGTACTCCTGATGATGCATGGTTACTCACCACTGCGATC
CCCGGGAAAACAGCATTCCAGGTATTAGAAGAATATCCTGATTCAGGTGAAAATATTGTTGATGCGCTGG
CAGTGTTCCTGCGCCGGTTGCATTCGATTCCTGTTTGTAATTGTCCTTTTAACAGCGATCGCGTATTTCG
TCTCGCTCAGGCGCAATCACGAATGAATAACGGTTTGGTTGATGCGAGTGATTTTGATGACGAGCGTAAT
GGCTGGCCTGTTGAACAAGTCTGGAAAGAAATGCATAAGCTTTTGCCATTCTCACCGGATTCAGTCGTCA
CTCATGGTGATTTCTCACTTGATAACCTTATTTTTGACGAGGGGGAATTAACAGGTTGTATTGATGTTGG
ACGAGTCGGAATCGCAGACCGATACCAGGATCTTGCCATCCTATGGAACTGCCTCGGTGAGTTTTCTCCT
TCATTACAGAAACGGCTTTTTCAAAAATATGGTATTGATAATCCTGATATGAATAAATTGCAGTTTCATT
TGATGCTCGATGAGTTTTTCTAATCAGAATTGGTTAATTGGTTGTAACACTGGCAGAGCATTACGCTGAC
TTGACGGGACGGCGGCTTTGTTGAATAAATCGAACTCTTGCTGAGTTGAAGGATCGGATCACGCATCTTC
CCGACAACGCAGACCGTTCCGTGGCAAAGCAAAAGTTCAAAATCACCAACTGGTCCACCTACAACAAAGC
TCTCATCAACCGTGGCTCCCTCACTTTCTGGCTGGATGATGGGGCGATTCAGGCCTGGTATGAGTCAGCA
ACACCTTCTTCACGAGGCAGACCTCAGCGGCGGCCGGATCCGATATCGTTTGGCGCGCCAAACTCGCTAC
CTTAGGACCGTTATATTAAGATCCGATCTGCTGGGCTTGCTGAAGGTAGGGGGTCAAGAACCAGAGGTGT
AAAGTACTTGAGTAATTTTACTTGATTACTGTACTTAAGTATTATTTTTGGGGATTTTTACTTTACTTGA
GTACAATTAAAAATCAATACTTTTACTTTTACTTAATTACATTTTTTTAGAAAAAAAAGTACTTTTTACT
CCTTACAATTTTATTTACAGTCAAAAAGTACTTATTTTTTGGAGATCACTTCATTCTATTTTCCCTTGCT
ATTACCAAACCAATTGAATTGCGCTGATGCCCAGTTTAATTTAAATGTTATTTATTCTGCCTATGAAAAT
CGTTTTCACATTATATGAAATTGGTCAGACATGTTCATTGGTCCTTTGGAAGTGACGTCATGTCACATCT
ATTACCACAATGCACAGCACCTTGACCTGGAAATTAGGGAAATTATATCAGTCAATCAGTGGAAGAAAAT
GGAGGAAGTATGTGATTCATCAGCAGCTGCGAGCAGCACAGTCCAAAATCAGCCACAGGATCAAGAGCAC
CCGTGGCCGTATCTTCGCCCCGGGAGCTTCGAATTCTAATATGGCAATAAACGATCTTCAGAGAAACTTG
CATTGGTAAATAGTTTCAGCCTATGCATATGTAGTTATTCAAACTGTAATGACTATCTTACAGTATTATA
TGTTTATAATAGTTTGATCCAATAAATCCAGATTTATATGCTTTTCAACATAAAATTGTGAAATGCACAG
AATGTACATATACAATACATTTCCTACAATAATGCTCTCTTTTCTATTAATAGTGTGCATTCAGTGCAGG
ATGTTATGTATTTATTTTCTGTAGTGCAAACTTTTTCAAAGAATTTTCCAGTCTAAGCTTTTCAGTCAAG
AAAAAAAAAAGCGATTGATTATCTGTGATATTTAAAAAAATTAGCTCTTAAATCTGGTGAACCAAGTGGC
CACAACACATTAAATACTGACGTTCTACAGCCATGTAGCTTCATCTGGTCTGGTTTGTTTTGGCAGGCAC
TTATTTTCCGGTGATAGTTGGCCACAAGAGTATTGTCTGAGCCATTCAGTGCTAGACTGTCATTCTCAGG
TCAGAGTCCACCCCGCTGATTCTGCTGACAACACTGTTCCCACCATGAGATAATGCCATTCCAGAGAGAT
CCATTTGTAAGCCCCTCTTTCTGCAGCACAGGTATATAACCAGGGGTCTGCCTCCACTAAGGCCGGCACA
CATCATTTGGGGATCTTTGTACTGTGGATCCACCGGTCGCCACCATGGTGAGCAAGGGCGAGGAGCTGTT
CACCGGGGTGGTGCCCATCCTGGTCGAGCTGGACGGCGACGTAAACGGCCACAAGTTCAGCGTGCGCGGC
GAGGGCGAGGGCGATGCCACCAACGGCAAGCTGACCCTGAAGTTCATCTGCACCACCGGCAAGCTGCCCG
TGCCTTGGCCCACCCTCGTGACCACCCTGACCTACGGCGTGCAGTGCTTCAGCCGCTACCCCGACCACAT
GAAGCGCCACGACTTCTTCAAGTCCGCCATGCCCGAAGGCTACGTCCAGGAGCGCACCATCAGCTTCAAG
GACGACGGCACCTACAAGACCCGCGCCGAGGTGAAGTTCGAGGGCGACACCCTGGTGAACCGCATCGAGC
TGAAGGGCATCGACTTCAAGGAGGACGGCAACATCCTGGGGCACAAGCTGGAGTACAACTTCAACAGCCA
CAACGTCTATATCACCGCCGACAAGCAGAAGAACGGCATCAAGGCCAACTTCAAGATCCGCCACAACGTG
GAGGACGGCAGCGTGCAGCTCGCCGACCACTACCAGCAGAACACCCCCATCGGCGACGGCCCCGTGCTGC
TGCCCGACAACCACTACCTGAGCACCCAGTCCGTGCTGAGCAAAGACCCCAACGAGAAGCGCGATCACAT
GGTCCTGCTGGAGTTCGTGACCGCCGCCGGGATCACTCACGGCATGGACGAGCTGTACAAGTAGCGGCCG
GCCGCGACTCTAGATCATAATCAGCCATACCATATTTGTAGAGGTTTTACTTGCTTTAAAAAACCTCCCA
CACCTCCCCCTGAACCTGAAACATAAAATGAATGCAATTGTTGTTGTTAACTTGTTTATTGCAGCTTATA
ATGGTTACAAATAAAGCAATAGCATCACAAATTTCACAAATAAAGCATTTTTTTCACTGCATTCTAGTTG
TGGTTTGTCCAAACTCATCAATGTATCTTAATCGAGGGGGGGCCCGGTACCCAATTCGCCCTATAGTGAG
TCTCGAGCCAAGTGCCTCAATTCGATCAATCAACGATTAAAAATATTGAGTCTGCAAAAGGACTTGATGT
GTGGGACAGCTGGCCGCTGCAAAACGCTGACGGAACAGTAGCTGAATACAACGGCTATCACGTTGTGTTT
GCTCTTGCGGGAAGCCCGAAAGACGCTGATGACACATCAATCTACATGTTTTATCAAAAGGTCGGCGACA
ACTCAATCGACAGCTGGAAAAACGCGGGCCGTGTCTTTACTCGAGGGGGGGCCCGGTACCCAGCTTTTGT
TCCCTTTAGTGAGGGTTAATTGCGCGCTTGGCGTAATCATGGTCATAGCTGTTTCCTGTGTGAAATTGTT
ATCCGCTCACAATTCCACACAACATACGAGCCGGAAGCATAAAGTGTAAAGCCTGGGGTGCCTAATGAGT
GAGCTAACTCACATTAATTGCGTTGCGCTCACTGCCCGCTTTCCAGTCGGGAAACCTGTCGTGCCAGCTG
CATTAATGAATCGGCCAACGCGCGGGGAGAGGCGGTTTGCGTATTGGGCGCTCTTCCGCTTCCTCGCTCA
CTGACTCGCTGCGCTCGGTCGTTCGGCTGCGGCGAGCGGTATCAGCTCACTCAAAGGCGGTAATACGGTT
ATCCACAGAATCAGGGGATAACGCAGGAAAGAACATGTGAGCAAAAGGCCAGCAAAAGGCCAGGAACCGT
AAAAAGGCCGCGTTGCTGGCGTTTTTCCATAGGCTCCGCCCCCCTGACGAGCATCACAAAAATCGACGCT
CAAGTCAGAGGTGGCGAAACCCGACAGGACTATAAAGATACCAGGCGTTTCCCCCTGGAAGCTCCCTCGT
GCGCTCTCCTGTTCCGACCCTGCCGCTTACCGGATACCTGTCCGCCTTTCTCCCTTCGGGAAGCGTGGCG
CTTTCTCATAGCTCACGCTGTAGGTATCTCAGTTCGGTGTAGGTCGTTCGCTCCAAGCTGGGCTGTGTGC
ACGAACCCCCCGTTCAGCCCGACCGCTGCGCCTTATCCGGTAACTATCGTCTTGAGTCCAACCCGGTAAG
ACACGACTTATCGCCACTGGCAGCAGCCACTGGTAACAGGATTAGCAGAGCGAGGTATGTAGGCGGTGCT
ACAGAGTTCTTGAAGTGGTGGCCTAACTACGGCTACACTAGAAGGACAGTATTTGGTATCTGCGCTCTGC
TGAAGCCAGTTACCTTCGGAAAAAGAGTTGGTAGCTCTTGATCCGGCAAACAAACCACCGCTGGTAGCGG
TGGTTTTTTTGTTTGCAAGCAGCAGATTACGCGCAGAAAAAAAGGATCTCAAGAAGATCCTTTGATCTTT
TCTACGGGGTCTGACGCTCAGTGGAACGAAAACTCACGTTAAGGGATTTTGGTCATGAGATTATCAAAAA
GGATCTTCACCTAGATCCTTTTAAATTAAAAATGAAGTTTTAAATCAATCTAAAGTATATATGAGTAAAC
TTGGTCTGACAGTTACCAATGCTTAATCAGTGAGGCACCTATCTCAGCGATCTGTCTATTTCGTTCATCC
ATAGTTGCCTGACTCCCCGTCGTGTAGATAACTACGATACGGGAGGGCTTACCATCTGGCCCCAGTGCTG
CAATGATACCGCGAGACCCACGCTCACCGGCTCCAGATTTATCAGCAATAAACCAGCCAGCCGGAAGGGC
CGAGCGCAGAAGTGGTCCTGCAACTTTATCCGCCTCCATCCAGTCTATTAATTGTTGCCGGGAAGCTAGA
GTAAGTAGTTCGCCAGTTAATAGTTTGCGCAACGTTGTTGCCATTGCTACAGGCATCGTGGTGTCACGCT
CGTCGTTTGGTATGGCTTCATTCAGCTCCGGTTCCCAACGATCAAGGCGAGTTACATGATCCCCCATGTT
GTGCAAAAAAGCGGTTAGCTCCTTCGGTCCTCCGATCGTTGTCAGAAGTAAGTTGGCCGCAGTGTTATCA
CTCATGGTTATGGCAGCACTGCATAATTCTCTTACTGTCATGCCATCCGTAAGATGCTTTTCTGTGACTG
GTGAGTACTCAACCAAGTCATTCTGAGAATAGTGTATGCGGCGACCGAGTTGCTCTTGCCCGGCGTCAAT
ACGGGATAATACCGCGCCACATAGCAGAACTTTAAAAGTGCTCATCATTGGAAAACGTTCTTCGGGGCGA
AAACTCTCAAGGATCTTACCGCTGTTGAGATCCAGTTCGATGTAACCCACTCGTGCACCCAACTGATCTT
CAGCATCTTTTACTTTCACCAGCGTTTCTGGGTGAGCAAAAACAGGAAGGCAAAATGCCGCAAAAAAGGG
AATAAGGGCGACACGGAAATGTTGAATACTCATACTCTTCCTTTTTCAATATTATTGAAGCATTTATCAG
GGTTATTGTCTCATGAGCGGATACATATTTGAATGTATTTAGAAAAATAAACAAATAGGGGTTCCGCGCA
CATTTCCCCGAAAAGTGCCAC
Features (pLannotate 1.2.2; 20 found; start..end, strand, type, name):
    120..138     +  promoter       T7 promoter: promoter for bacteriophage T7 RNA polymerase
    241..363     +  CDS            sacB (fragment): SACB_BACSU - Experimental evidence at protein level: Swiss-Prot protein existence level 1. From Bacillus subtilis (strain 168).
    932..1219    -  CDS            tyr (fragment): TYRO_ORYLA - Also known as tyro. Experimental evidence at transcript level: Swiss-Prot protein existence level 2. This is a copper-containing oxidase that functions in the formation of pigments such as melanins and other polyphenolic compounds. From Oryzias latipes (Japanese rice fish) (Japanese killifish).
   1378..2193    +  CDS            KanR: aminoglycoside phosphotransferase; aph(3')-Ia; confers resistance to kanamycin in bacteria or G418 (Geneticin®) in eukaryotes
   2334..2489    +  CDS            TRA2_ECOLX (fragment): Protein predicted: Swiss-Prot protein existence level 4. Required for transposition of transposon Tn903. From Escherichia coli.
   3825..4543    +  CDS            superfolder GFP (fragment): GFP variant that folds robustly even when fused to poorly folded proteins (Pédelacq et al., 2006) mammalian codon-optimized
   4563..4646    +  CDS            large T antigen (fragment): large T antigen from SV40 (simian virus 40)
   4669..4790    +  polyA_signal   SV40 poly(A) signal: SV40 polyadenylation signal
   4792..4811    +  misc_feature   MCS (fragment): pBluescript multiple cloning site
   4839..5078    +  CDS            sacB (fragment): SACB_BACSU - Experimental evidence at protein level: Swiss-Prot protein existence level 1. From Bacillus subtilis (strain 168).
   5080..5100    +  misc_feature   MCS (fragment): pBluescript multiple cloning site
   5113..5131    -  promoter       T3 promoter: promoter for bacteriophage T3 RNA polymerase
   5176..5192    -  protein_bind   lac operator: The lac repressor binds to the lac operator to inhibit transcription in E. coli. This inhibition can be relieved by adding lactose or isopropyl-β-D-thiogalactopyranoside (IPTG). lac repressor encoded by lacI
   5200..5230    -  promoter       lac promoter: promoter for the E. coli lac operon
   5245..5266    -  protein_bind   CAP binding site: CAP binding activates transcription in the presence of cAMP. E. coli catabolite activator protein
   5279..5371    -  CDS            lacI (fragment): lac repressor; lacI; The lac repressor binds to the lac operator to inhibit transcription in E. coli. This inhibition can be relieved by adding lactose or isopropyl-β-D-thiogalactopyranoside (IPTG).
   5554..6142    -  rep_origin     ori: high-copy-number ColE1/pMB1/pBR322/pUC origin of replication
   6313..7173    -  CDS            AmpR: β-lactamase; bla; confers resistance to ampicillin, carbenicillin, and related antibiotics
   7174..7278    -  promoter       AmpR promoter: bla
   7301..112     -  CDS            lacZα (fragment) (across the origin): LacZα fragment of β-galactosidase; lacZ fragment
