[The description below was written by a language model from this plasmid's Addgene catalogue record, the feature table of its GenBank file and pLannotate feature annotations shown in this document.]
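Description:
pBS-TarHom-Tol2-kanaR-cryaa-sfGFP is a high-copy pBluescript-based plasmid of about 7.3 kb that serves as a template for a recombineering cassette used to modify pTARBAC2-backbone BAC clones for zebrafish transgenesis. The plasmid itself replicates in E. coli from a ColE1/pUC-type origin and carries the backbone β-lactamase gene. Because the insert also contains a kanamycin resistance cassette, the plasmid is selected with both ampicillin and kanamycin. Standard pBluescript elements (T7 and T3 promoters, M13 primer sites, lac promoter/operator and lacZα remnants) flank the insert.

The synthetic insert is bounded by 5′ and 3′ homology arms of roughly 230 to 250 bp matching the pTARBAC backbone. Automated annotation identifies both arms as sacB fragments, suggesting the cassette integrates into that region of the BAC vector. Primer sites annotated at the outer edges of the arms allow the whole targeting cassette to be amplified as a linear fragment. Between the arms lie two Tol2 transposon segments (annotated Tol2 Exon4 and Tol2 Exon1) on either side of the kanamycin resistance cassette (aph(3′)-Ia), followed by a cryaa promoter driving superfolder GFP with an SV40 polyadenylation signal. After homologous recombination into the BAC, kanamycin selects for recombinants. The Tol2 segments supply the transposon ends that allow transposase-mediated integration of the BAC into the fish genome, and the cryaa-driven sfGFP labels the lens so that transgenic animals can be identified independently of whatever the BAC expresses.

The internal title of the GenBank record refers to an FRT-GalK version, but its feature annotations and the generated table both show the kanamycin cassette described in the catalogue entry.
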