Addgene plasmid #74153: pBS-TarHom-Tol2-kanaR-cryaa-sfGFP
Purpose: BAC targeting cassette for pTARBAC2 with kanaR selection marker and lens-specific transgenesis marker sfGFP
Depositing lab: Holger Knaut. Depositing organization: NYU Grossman School of Medicine. Publication: A Plasmid Set for Efficient Bacterial Artificial Chromosome (BAC) Transgenesis in Zebrafish. Fuentes F, Reynolds E, Lewellis SW, Venkiteswaran G, Knaut H. G3 (Bethesda). 2016 Jan 27. pii: g3.115.026344. doi: 10.1534/g3.115.026344. PubMed 26818072.
Backbone
  Vector backbone: pBluescript
Growth in bacteria
  Bacterial resistance: Ampicillin and Kanamycin, 100 & 50 μg/mL
  Growth temperature: 37°C
  Growth strain: DH5alpha
  Copy number: High Copy
Gene/Insert
  Gene/Insert name: Tol2-kanaR-cryaa-sfGFP
  Species: Synthetic
Terms and licenses: Academic/Nonprofit Terms; Industry Terms: Not Available to Industry
How to cite: pBS-TarHom-Tol2-kanaR-cryaa-sfGFP was a gift from Holger Knaut (Addgene plasmid # 74153 ; http://n2t.net/addgene:74153 ; RRID:Addgene_74153)
