>Addgene plasmid #74153 | pBS-TarHom-Tol2-kanaR-cryaa-sfGFP | addgene partial sequence | sequence record 140681 | SV40pA-R 5'-GAAATTTGTGATGCTATTGC-3'
ATAAACAAGTTAACAACAACAATTGCATTCATTTTATGTTTCAGGTTCAGGGGGAGGTGTGGGAGGTTTT
TTAAAGCAAGTAAAACCTCTACAAATATGGTATGGCTGATTATGATCTAGAGTCGCGGCCGGCCGCTACT
TGTACAGCTCGTCCATGCCGTGAGTGATCCCGGCGGCGGTCACGAACTCCAGCAGGACCATGTGATCGCG
CTTCTCGTTGGGGTCTTTGCTCAGCACGGACTGGGTGCTCAGGTAGTGGTTGTCGGGCAGCAGCACGGGG
CCGTCGCCGATGGGGGTGTTCTGCTGGTAGTGGTCGGCGAGCTGCACGCTGCCGTCCTCCACGTTGTGGC
GGATCTTGAAGTTGGCCTTGATGCCGTTCTTCTGCTTGTCGGCGGTGATATAGACGTTGTGGCTGTTGAA
GTTGTACTCCAGCTTGTGCCCCAGGATGTTGCCGTCCTCCTTGAAGTCGATGCCCTTCAGCTCGATGCGG
TTCACCAGGGTGTCGCCCTCGAACTTCACCTCGGCGCGGGTCTTGTAGGTGCCGTCGTCCTTGAAGCTGA
TGGTGCGCTCCTGGACGTAGCCTTCGGGCATGGCGGACTTGAAGAAGTCGTGGCGCTTCATGTGGTCGGG
GTAGCGGCTGAAGCACTGCACGCCGTAGGTCAGGGTGGTCACGAGGGTGGGCCAAGGCACGGGCAGCTTG
CCGGTGGTGCAGATGAACTTCAGGGTCAGCTTGCCGTTGGTGGCATCGCCCTCGCCCTCGCCGCGCACGC
TGAACTTGTGGCCGTTTACGTCGCCGTCCAGCTCGACCAGGATGGGCACCACCCCGGTGAACAGCTCCTC
GCCCTTGCTCACCATGGTGGCGACCGGTGGATCCACAGTACAAAGATCCCCAAATGATGTGTGCCGGCCT
TAGTGGAGGCAGACCCCTGGTTATATACCTGTGCTGCAGAAAGAGGGGCTTACAAATGGATCTCTCTGGA
ATGGCATTATCTCATGGTGGG
