>Addgene plasmid #74153 | pBS-TarHom-Tol2-kanaR-cryaa-sfGFP | addgene partial sequence | sequence record 140683 | KanR2-F 5'-GAACTGCCTCGGTGAGTTTT-3'
CAAAAATATGGTATTGATAATCCTGATATGAATAAATTGCAGTTTCATTTGATGCTCGATGAGTTTTTCT
AATCAGAATTGGTTAATTGGTTGTAACACTGGCAGAGCATTACGCTGACTTGACGGGACGGCGGCTTTGT
TGAATAAATCGAACTCTTGCTGAGTTGAAGGATCGGATCACGCATCTTCCCGACAACGCAGACCGTTCCG
TGGCAAAGCAAAAGTTCAAAATCACCAACTGGTCCACCTACAACAAAGCTCTCATCAACCGTGGCTCCCT
CACTTTCTGGCTGGATGATGGGGCGATTCAGGCCTGGTATGAGTCAGCAACACCTTCTTCACGAGGCAGA
CCTCAGCGGCGGCCGGATCCGATATCGTTTGGCGCGCCAAACTCGCTACCTTAGGACCGTTATATTAAGA
TCCGATCTGCTGGGCTTGCTGAAGGTAGGGGGTCAAGAACCAGAGGTGTAAAGTACTTGAGTAATTTTAC
TTGATTACTGTACTTAAGTATTATTTTTGGGGATTTTTACTTTACTTGAGTACAATTAAAAATCAATACT
TTTACTTTTACTTAATTACATTTTTTTAGAAAAAAAAGTACTTTTTACTCCTTACAATTTTATTTACAGT
CAAAAAGTACTTATTTTTTGGAGATCACTTCATTCTATTTTCCCTTGCTATTACCAAACCAATTGAATTG
CGCTGATGCCCAGTTTAATTTAAATGTTATTTATTCTGCCTATGAAAATCGTTTTCACATTATATGAAAT
TGGTCAGACATGTTCATTGGTCCTTTGGAAGTGACGTCATGTCACATCTATTACCACAATGCACAGCACC
TTGACCTGGAAATTAGGGAAATTATATCAGTCAATCAGTGGAAGAAAATGGAGGAAGTATGTGATTCATC
AGCAGCTGCGAGCAGCACAGTCCAAAATCAGCCACAGGATCAAGAGCACCCGTGGCCGTATCTTC
